Addgene plasmid #49805: UVR8-GFPCaaX
Purpose: expresses UVR8 fused to GFP with a prenylation motif for membrane targeting
Depositing lab: Matthew Kennedy. Depositing organization: University of Colorado Denver and Anschutz Medical Campus. Publication: A light-triggered protein secretion system. Chen D, Gibson ES, Kennedy MJ. J Cell Biol. 2013 May 13;201(4):631-40. doi: 10.1083/jcb.201210119. PubMed 23671313.
Backbone
  Vector backbone: pEGFP N1
  Vector type: Mammalian Expression
Growth in bacteria
  Bacterial resistance: Kanamycin, 50 μg/mL
  Growth temperature: 37°C
  Growth strain: DH5alpha
  Copy number: High Copy
Gene/Insert
  Gene/Insert name: UVR8-GFPCaax
  Species: A. thaliana (mustard weed)
  Insert size (bp): 2142
  Entrez Gene: UVR8 (a.k.a. AT5G63860, MGI19.7, MGI19_7, UVB-RESISTANCE 8)
Terms and licenses: Academic/Nonprofit Terms; Industry Terms: Not Available to Industry
How to cite: UVR8-GFPCaaX was a gift from Matthew Kennedy (Addgene plasmid # 49805 ; http://n2t.net/addgene:49805 ; RRID:Addgene_49805)
