[The description below was written by a language model from this plasmid's Addgene catalogue record and pLannotate feature annotations shown in this document.]
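Description:
UVR8-GFPCaaX is a mammalian expression plasmid of about 6.1 kb built on the pEGFP-N1 backbone. It carries a high-copy ColE1/pUC-type origin for propagation in E. coli and an f1 phage origin. Selection relies on a single NeoR/KanR (Tn5 aminoglycoside phosphotransferase) gene placed behind both a bacterial bla-type promoter and the SV40 enhancer/early promoter and terminated by the HSV TK polyadenylation signal. This arrangement gives kanamycin resistance in bacteria and allows G418 selection in transfected mammalian cells. Short annotated fragments of ble, SV40 large T antigen and a bGH poly(A) signal appear to be backbone remnants or partial annotation matches rather than functional parts.

The payload is a single fusion open reading frame driven by the human CMV immediate-early enhancer and promoter and terminated by the SV40 poly(A) signal. It consists of the Arabidopsis thaliana UV-B photoreceptor UVR8, joined through residual multiple-cloning-site sequence to EGFP, followed by a short C-terminal fragment of human K-Ras that supplies the CaaX prenylation motif. Prenylation of this tail anchors the fluorescent fusion to cellular membranes, so UVR8 is displayed at the membrane and can be visualised by green fluorescence. UVR8 exists as a homodimer that dissociates into monomers on UV-B irradiation and then binds COP1, which makes it useful as a light-responsive module. The plasmid comes from work describing a light-triggered protein secretion system, although the record does not spell out the specific experimental role of this membrane-targeted version beyond expressing it.
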