Features (pLannotate 1.2.2; 17 found; start..end, strand, type, name):
     61..364     +  enhancer       CMV enhancer: human cytomegalovirus immediate early enhancer
    365..568     +  promoter       CMV promoter: human cytomegalovirus (CMV) immediate early promoter
    591..619     +  misc_feature   MCS (fragment): multiple cloning site
    624..1943    +  CDS            UVR8: UVR8_ARATH - Experimental evidence at protein level: Swiss-Prot protein existence level 1. UV-B specific signaling component that acts as UV-B photoreceptor and plays a key role in establishing UV-protective responses in plants. Upon UV-B irradiation, UVR8 undergoes an immediate switch from homodimer to monomer, accumulates in the nucleus, interacts with the photomorphogenic repressor COP1 and regulates the expression of the transcription factor HY5 by associating with chromatin (through histone H2B binding) in the HY5 promoter region. UVR8 is involved in controlling aspects of leaf growth and
   1944..1987    +  misc_feature   MCS (fragment): multiple cloning site
   2001..2717    +  CDS            EGFP: EGFP is a basic (constitutively fluorescent) green fluorescent protein published in 1996, derived from Aequorea victoria. It is reported to be a rapidly-maturing weak dimer with moderate acid sensitivity.
   2718..2764    +  CDS            K-Ras (fragment): human small GTPase proto-oncoprotein
   2793..2876    +  CDS            large T antigen (fragment): large T antigen from SV40 (simian virus 40)
   2899..3020    +  polyA_signal   SV40 poly(A) signal: SV40 polyadenylation signal
   3054..3482    -  rep_origin     f1 ori (sequence partly withheld): f1 bacteriophage origin of replication; arrow indicates direction of (+) strand synthesis
   3509..3613    +  promoter       AmpR promoter: bla
   3615..3972    +  promoter       SV40 promoter: SV40 enhancer and early promoter
   4007..4801    +  CDS            NeoR/KanR: aminoglycoside phosphotransferase from Tn5; aph(3')-II (or nptII); confers resistance to neomycin, kanamycin, and G418 (Geneticin®)
   4822..4974    +  CDS            ble (fragment): BLE_KLEPN - Experimental evidence at protein level: Swiss-Prot protein existence level 1. Binding protein with a strong affinity to the bleomycin family of antibiotics. Binds to CL990; an antimitotic-antibiotic compound. From Klebsiella pneumoniae.
   5033..5080    +  polyA_signal   HSV TK poly(A) signal: herpes simplex virus thymidine kinase polyadenylation signal (Cole and Stacy, 1985)
   5171..5187    -  polyA_signal   bGH poly(A) signal (fragment): bovine growth hormone polyadenylation signal
   5409..5997    +  rep_origin     ori: high-copy-number ColE1/pMB1/pBR322/pUC origin of replication
>Addgene plasmid #49805 | UVR8-GFPCaaX | depositor full sequence | sequence record 74291 | UVR8-GFPCaaX sequence 6111 bps
TAGTTATTAATAGTAATCAATTACGGGGTCATTAGTTCATAGCCCATATATGGAGTTCCGCGTTACATAA
CTTACGGTAAATGGCCCGCCTGGCTGACCGCCCAACGACCCCCGCCCATTGACGTCAATAATGACGTATG
TTCCCATAGTAACGCCAATAGGGACTTTCCATTGACGTCAATGGGTGGAGTATTTACGGTAAACTGCCCA
CTTGGCAGTACATCAAGTGTATCATATGCCAAGTACGCCCCCTATTGACGTCAATGACGGTAAATGGCCC
GCCTGGCATTATGCCCAGTACATGACCTTATGGGACTTTCCTACTTGGCAGTACATCTACGTATTAGTCA
TCGCTATTACCATGGTGATGCGGTTTTGGCAGTACATCAATGGGCGTGGATAGCGGTTTGACTCACGGGG
ATTTCCAAGTCTCCACCCCATTGACGTCAATGGGAGTTTGTTTTGGCACCAAAATCAACGGGACTTTCCA
AAATGTCGTAACAACTCCGCCCCATTGACGCAAATGGGCGGTAGGCGTGTACGGTGGGAGGTCTATATAA
GCAGAGCTGGTTTAGTGAACCGTCAGATCCGCTAGCGCTACCGGACTCAGATCTCGAGCCACCATGGCGG
AGGATATGGCTGCCGACGAAGTTACGGCTCCTCCTCGTAAGGTTCTTATCATCTCCGCTGGTGCTAGCCA
CTCCGTCGCTCTTCTCTCTGGTGACATTGTTTGTTCTTGGGGTCGAGGAGAGGATGGACAGTTAGGTCAT
GGCGATGCAGAGGATCGACCTTCTCCGACTCAGCTTAGCGCTTTAGATGGCCACCAAATTGTTTCCGTTA
CCTGTGGTGCTGATCACACTGTTGCTTATTCACAATCAGGCATGGAAGTCTACAGTTGGGGATGGGGTGA
TTTTGGGAGATTAGGCCATGGTAACTCAAGCGACTTGTTTACTCCGCTACCAATCAAAGCATTGCACGGT
ATTCGGATCAAGCAGATTGCTTGTGGGGATAGTCATTGTTTGGCTGTCACTATGGAAGGAGAGGTCCAGA
GTTGGGGCCGCAACCAGAATGGTCAACTTGGTCTGGGGGACACCGAAGATTCTCTAGTGCCTCAGAAGAT
TCAAGCCTTTGAGGGAATACGAATCAAAATGGTTGCTGCTGGTGCAGAACACACTGCTGCAGTTACAGAA
GATGGTGACCTCTATGGATGGGGCTGGGGAAGATACGGAAATTTGGGATTAGGTGACCGGACTGACCGCT
TAGTTCCTGAAAGAGTTACCTCTACTGGTGGTGAGAAAATGTCAATGGTTGCTTGTGGATGGCGGCACAC
AATATCAGTTTCCTACTCTGGAGCATTGTATACTTATGGATGGAGCAAATATGGACAGCTAGGACATGGA
GACTTGGAGGATCACCTTATTCCTCACAAACTGGAAGCACTGAGCAACAGTTTTATCTCCCAGATTTCGG
GAGGTTGGAGACATACAATGGCATTGACTTCAGATGGAAAACTATATGGATGGGGTTGGAATAAGTTTGG
ACAAGTAGGAGTCGGCAATAATTTAGATCAGTGTTCTCCTGTGCAAGTGCGATTTCCCGATGATCAGAAA
GTAGTTCAAGTCTCATGTGGATGGAGACATACCTTGGCTGTCACTGAAAGAAATAACGTGTTTGCTTGGG
GTAGAGGTACAAATGGACAGCTCGGCATTGGAGAGTCGGTTGACAGGAACTTTCCCAAGATTATAGAGGC
ACTCAGCGTCGATGGAGCAAGTGGACAACATATAGAATCTTCTAATATCGATCCATCTTCAGGGAAAAGC
TGGGTGTCGCCTGCAGAGAGATATGCAGTTGTTCCTGATGAAACGGGCCTAACGGATGGTTCAAGCAAAG
GTAATGGAGGTGATATCAGTGTTCCACAAACTGATGTCAAGCGTGTACGAATTAAGCTTCGAATTCTGCA
GTCGACGGTACCGCGGGCCCGGGATCCACCGGTCGCCACCATGGTGAGCAAGGGCGAGGAGCTGTTCACC
GGGGTGGTGCCCATCCTGGTCGAGCTGGACGGCGACGTAAACGGCCACAAGTTCAGCGTGTCCGGCGAGG
GCGAGGGCGATGCCACCTACGGCAAGCTGACCCTGAAGTTCATCTGCACCACCGGCAAGCTGCCCGTGCC
CTGGCCCACCCTCGTGACCACCCTGACCTACGGCGTGCAGTGCTTCAGCCGCTACCCCGACCACATGAAG
CAGCACGACTTCTTCAAGTCCGCCATGCCCGAAGGCTACGTCCAGGAGCGCACCATCTTCTTCAAGGACG
ACGGCAACTACAAGACCCGCGCCGAGGTGAAGTTCGAGGGCGACACCCTGGTGAACCGCATCGAGCTGAA
GGGCATCGACTTCAAGGAGGACGGCAACATCCTGGGGCACAAGCTGGAGTACAACTACAACAGCCACAAC
GTCTATATCATGGCCGACAAGCAGAAGAACGGCATCAAGGTGAACTTCAAGATCCGCCACAACATCGAGG
ACGGCAGCGTGCAGCTCGCCGACCACTACCAGCAGAACACCCCCATCGGCGACGGCCCCGTGCTGCTGCC
CGACAACCACTACCTGAGCACCCAGTCCGCCCTGAGCAAAGACCCCAACGAGAAGCGCGATCACATGGTC
CTGCTGGAGTTCGTGACCGCCGCCGGGATCACTCTCGGCATGGACGAGCTGTATAAGGGTAAAAAGAAGA
AAAAGAAGTCAAAGACAAAGTGTGTAATTATGTAGTGTACAAGTAAAGCGGCCGCGACTCTAGATCATAA
TCAGCCATACCACATTTGTAGAGGTTTTACTTGCTTTAAAAAACCTCCCACACCTCCCCCTGAACCTGAA
ACATAAAATGAATGCAATTGTTGTTGTTAACTTGTTTATTGCAGCTTATAATGGTTACAAATAAAGCAAT
AGCATCACAAATTTCACAAATAAAGCATTTTTTTCACTGCATTCTAGTTGTGGTTTGTCCAAACTCATCA
ATGTATCTTAAGGCGTAAATTGTAAGCGTTAATATTTTGTTAAAATTCGCGTTAAATTTTTGTTAAATCA
GCTCATTTTTTAACCAATAGGCCGAAATCGGCAAAATCCCTTATAAATCAAAAGAATAGACCGAGATAGG
GT
[37 nt withheld, positions 3153-3189]
AAAGAACGTGGACTCCAACGTCAAAGG
[49 nt withheld, positions 3217-3265]
T
[91 nt withheld, positions 3267-3357]
G
[124 nt withheld, positions 3359-3482]
CAGGTGGCACTTTTCGGGGAAATGTGCGCGGAACCCCTATTTGTTTATTTTTCTAAATACATTCAAATAT
GTATCCGCTCATGAGACAATAACCCTGATAAATGCTTCAATAATATTGAAAAAGGAAGAGTCCTGAGGCG
GAAAGAACCAGCTGTGGAATGTGTGTCAGTTAGGGTGTGGAAAGTCCCCAGGCTCCCCAGCAGGCAGAAG
TATGCAAAGCATGCATCTCAATTAGTCAGCAACCAGGTGTGGAAAGTCCCCAGGCTCCCCAGCAGGCAGA
AGTATGCAAAGCATGCATCTCAATTAGTCAGCAACCATAGTCCCGCCCCTAACTCCGCCCATCCCGCCCC
TAACTCCGCCCAGTTCCGCCCATTCTCCGCCCCATGGCTGACTAATTTTTTTTATTTATGCAGAGGCCGA
GGCCGCCTCGGCCTCTGAGCTATTCCAGAAGTAGTGAGGAGGCTTTTTTGGAGGCCTAGGCTTTTGCAAA
GATCGATCAAGAGACAGGATGAGGATCGTTTCGCATGATTGAACAAGATGGATTGCACGCAGGTTCTCCG
GCCGCTTGGGTGGAGAGGCTATTCGGCTATGACTGGGCACAACAGACAATCGGCTGCTCTGATGCCGCCG
TGTTCCGGCTGTCAGCGCAGGGGCGCCCGGTTCTTTTTGTCAAGACCGACCTGTCCGGTGCCCTGAATGA
ACTGCAAGACGAGGCAGCGCGGCTATCGTGGCTGGCCACGACGGGCGTTCCTTGCGCAGCTGTGCTCGAC
GTTGTCACTGAAGCGGGAAGGGACTGGCTGCTATTGGGCGAAGTGCCGGGGCAGGATCTCCTGTCATCTC
ACCTTGCTCCTGCCGAGAAAGTATCCATCATGGCTGATGCAATGCGGCGGCTGCATACGCTTGATCCGGC
TACCTGCCCATTCGACCACCAAGCGAAACATCGCATCGAGCGAGCACGTACTCGGATGGAAGCCGGTCTT
GTCGATCAGGATGATCTGGACGAAGAGCATCAGGGGCTCGCGCCAGCCGAACTGTTCGCCAGGCTCAAGG
CGAGCATGCCCGACGGCGAGGATCTCGTCGTGACCCATGGCGATGCCTGCTTGCCGAATATCATGGTGGA
AAATGGCCGCTTTTCTGGATTCATCGACTGTGGCCGGCTGGGTGTGGCGGACCGCTATCAGGACATAGCG
TTGGCTACCCGTGATATTGCTGAAGAGCTTGGCGGCGAATGGGCTGACCGCTTCCTCGTGCTTTACGGTA
TCGCCGCTCCCGATTCGCAGCGCATCGCCTTCTATCGCCTTCTTGACGAGTTCTTCTGAGCGGGACTCTG
GGGTTCGAAATGACCGACCAAGCGACGCCCAACCTGCCATCACGAGATTTCGATTCCACCGCCGCCTTCT
ATGAAAGGTTGGGCTTCGGAATCGTTTTCCGGGACGCCGGCTGGATGATCCTCCAGCGCGGGGATCTCAT
GCTGGAGTTCTTCGCCCACCCTAGGGGGAGGCTAACTGAAACACGGAAGGAGACAATACCGGAAGGAACC
CGCGCTATGACGGCAATAAAAAGACAGAATAAAACGCACGGTGTTGGGTCGTTTGTTCATAAACGCGGGG
TTCGGTCCCAGGGCTGGCACTCTGTCGATACCCCACCGAGACCCCATTGGGGCCAATACGCCCGCGTTTC
TTCCTTTTCCCCACCCCACCCCCCAAGTTCGGGTGAAGGCCCAGGGCTCGCAGCCAACGTCGGGGCGGCA
GGCCCTGCCATAGCCTCAGGTTACTCATATATACTTTAGATTGATTTAAAACTTCATTTTTAATTTAAAA
GGATCTAGGTGAAGATCCTTTTTGATAATCTCATGACCAAAATCCCTTAACGTGAGTTTTCGTTCCACTG
AGCGTCAGACCCCGTAGAAAAGATCAAAGGATCTTCTTGAGATCCTTTTTTTCTGCGCGTAATCTGCTGC
TTGCAAACAAAAAAACCACCGCTACCAGCGGTGGTTTGTTTGCCGGATCAAGAGCTACCAACTCTTTTTC
CGAAGGTAACTGGCTTCAGCAGAGCGCAGATACCAAATACTGTCCTTCTAGTGTAGCCGTAGTTAGGCCA
CCACTTCAAGAACTCTGTAGCACCGCCTACATACCTCGCTCTGCTAATCCTGTTACCAGTGGCTGCTGCC
AGTGGCGATAAGTCGTGTCTTACCGGGTTGGACTCAAGACGATAGTTACCGGATAAGGCGCAGCGGTCGG
GCTGAACGGGGGGTTCGTGCACACAGCCCAGCTTGGAGCGAACGACCTACACCGAACTGAGATACCTACA
GCGTGAGCTATGAGAAAGCGCCACGCTTCCCGAAGGGAGAAAGGCGGACAGGTATCCGGTAAGCGGCAGG
GTCGGAACAGGAGAGCGCACGAGGGAGCTTCCAGGGGGAAACGCCTGGTATCTTTATAGTCCTGTCGGGT
TTCGCCACCTCTGACTTGAGCGTCGATTTTTGTGATGCTCGTCAGGGGGGCGGAGCCTATGGAAAAACGC
CAGCAACGCGGCCTTTTTACGGTTCCTGGCCTTTTGCTGGCCTTTTGCTCACATGTTCTTTCCTGCGTTA
TCCCCTGATTCTGTGGATAACCGTATTACCGCCATGCAT
