>Addgene plasmid #49805 | UVR8-GFPCaaX | addgene partial sequence | sequence record 76246 | CMV-F 5'-CGCAAATGGGCGGTAGGCGTG-3'
GAGCTGGTTTAGTGAACCGTCAGATCCGCTAGCGCTACCGGACTCAGATCTCGAGCCACCATGGCGGAGG
ATATGGCTGCCGACGAAGTTACGGCTCCTCCTCGTAAGGTTCTTATCATCTCCGCTGGTGCTAGCCACTC
CGTCGCTCTTCTCTCTGGTGACATTGTTTGTTCTTGGGGTCGAGGAGAGGATGGACAGTTAGGTCATGGC
GATGCAGAGGATCGACCTTCTCCGACTCAGCTTAGCGCTTTAGATGGCCACCAAATTGTTTCCGTTACCT
GTGGTGCTGATCACACTGTTGCTTATTCACAATCAGGCATGGAAGTCTACAGTTGGGGATGGGGTGATTT
TGGGAGATTAGGCCATGGTAACTCAAGCGACTTGTTTACTCCGCTACCAATCAAAGCATTGCACGGTATT
CGGATCAAGCAGATTGCTTGTGGGGATAGTCATTGTTTGGCTGTCACTATGGAAGGAGAGGTCCAGAGTT
GGGGCCGCAACCAGAATGGTCAACTTGGTCTGGGGGACACCGAAGATTCTCTAGTGCCTCAGAAGATTCA
AGCCTTTGAGGGAATACGAATCAAAATGGTTGCTGCTGGTGCAGAACACACTGCTGCAGTTACAGAAGAT
GGTGACCTCTATGGATGGGGCTGGGGAAGATACGGAAATTTGGGATTAGGTGACCGGACTGACCGCTTAG
TTCCTGAAAGAGTTACCTCTACTGGTGGTGAGAAAATGTCAATGGTTGCTTGTGGATGGCGGCACACAAT
ATCAGTTTCCTACTCTGGAGCATTGTATACTTATGGATGGAGCAAATATGGACAGCTAGGACATGGAGAC
TTGGAGGATCACCTTATTCCTCACAAACTGGAAGCACTGAGCAACAGTTTTATCTCCCAGATTTCGGGAG
GTTGGAGACATACAATGGCATTGACTTCAGATGGAAAACTATATGG
