>Addgene plasmid #49805 | UVR8-GFPCaaX | addgene partial sequence | sequence record 76499 | SV40pA-R 5'-GAAATTTGTGATGCTATTGC-3'
TAACAACAACAATTGCATTCATTTTATGTTTCAGGTTCAGGGGGAGGTGTGGGAGGTTTTTTAAAGCAAG
TAAAACCTCTACAAATGTGGTATGGCTGATTATGATCTAGAGTCGCGGCCGCTTTACTTGTACACTACAT
AATTACACACTTTGTCTTTGACTTCTTTTTCTTCTTTTTACCCTTATACAGCTCGTCCATGCCGAGAGTG
ATCCCGGCGGCGGTCACGAACTCCAGCAGGACCATGTGATCGCGCTTCTCGTTGGGGTCTTTGCTCAGGG
CGGACTGGGTGCTCAGGTAGTGGTTGTCGGGCAGCAGCACGGGGCCGTCGCCGATGGGGGTGTTCTGCTG
GTAGTGGTCGGCGAGCTGCACGCTGCCGTCCTCGATGTTGTGGCGGATCTTGAAGTTCACCTTGATGCCG
TTCTTCTGCTTGTCGGCCATGATATAGACGTTGTGGCTGTTGTAGTTGTACTCCAGCTTGTGCCCCAGGA
TGTTGCCGTCCTCCTTGAAGTCGATGCCCTTCAGCTCGATGCGGTTCACCAGGGTGTCGCCCTCGAACTT
CACCTCGGCGCGGGTCTTGTAGTTGCCGTCGTCCTTGAAGAAGATGGTGCGCTCCTGGACGTAGCCTTCG
GGCATGGCGGACTTGAAGAAGTCGTGCTGCTTCATGTGGTCGGGGTAGCGGCTGAAGCACTGCACGCCGT
AGGTCAGGGTGGTCACGAGGGTGGGCCAGGGCACGGGCAGCTTGCCGGTGGTGCAGATGAACTTCAGGGT
CAGCTTGCCGTAGGTGGCATCGCCCTCGCCCTCGCCGGACACGCTGAACTTGTGGCCGTTTACGTCGCCG
TCCAGCTCGACCAGGATGGGCACCACCCCGGTGAACAGCTCCTCGCCCTTGCTCACCATGGTGGCGACCG
GTGGATCCCGGGCCCGCGGTACCGTC
